>Addgene plasmid #164600 | pBEL2295 | addgene full sequence | sequence record 326629 | Addgene NGS Result
CATTCAGAGAAGAAACCAATTGTCCATATTGCATCAGACATTGCCGTCACTGCGTCTTTTACTGGCTCTT
CTCGCTAACCAAACCGGTAACCCCGCTTATTAAAAGCATTCTGTAACAAAGCGGGACCAAAGCCATGACA
AAAACGCGTAACAAAAGTGTCTATAATCACGGCAGAAAAGTCCACATTGATTATTTGCACGGCGTCACAC
TTTGCTATGCCATAGCATTTTTATCCATAAGATTAGCGGATCCTACCTGACGCTTTTTATCGCAACTCTC
TACTGTTTCTCCATACCCGTTTTTTTGGGCTAGCCGAAGGGTGAATTATGGAGCAGTCTGTGGCGAATTT
AGTCGATATGCGCGATGTCAGTTTTACGCGTGGCAATCGCTGCATCTTCGATAATATTTCCCTGACCGTG
CCGCGAGGGAAGATCACGGCGATCATGGGGCCATCGGGCATCGGTAAAACGACGCTACTCCGTCTGATTG
GCGGGCAAATCGCACCAGATCATGGTGAGATCCTTTTCGATGGTGAGAATATTCCGGCGATGTCTCGTTC
GCGCCTGTATACAGTGCGCAAACGGATGAGCATGTTATTTCAGTCCGGGGCGTTGTTCACTGATATGAAC
GTATTTGACAACGTCGCCTATCCACTGCGCGAACATACCCAACTTCCCGCGCCATTGTTGCATAGTACGG
TGATGATGAAGCTGGAGGCCGTGGGGCTGCGTGGAGCGGCTAAACTAATGCCTTCTGAACTTTCCGGTGG
GATGGCGCGGCGTGCAGCGCTGGCGCGTGCGATTGCGCTGGAGCCGGATCTCATCATGTTTGATGAACCT
TTTGTTGGGCAAGATCCCATCACCATGGGCGTACTGGTGAAGCTGATTTCTGAGCTGAACAGCGCGCTGG
GCGTGACTTGTGTGGTGGTTTCTCACGATGTGCCGGAAGTGTTAAGTATTGCGGATCACGCCTGGATCCT
GGCGGACAAAAAAATTGTCGCTCATGGCAGTGCCCAGGCGTTGCAGGCGAATCCTGATCCGCGCGTACGT
CAGTTTCTGGACGGGATAGCTGACGGGCCTGTTCCGTTCCGCTATCCTGCCGGCGATTATCACGCTGATC
TTTTACCAGGGAGTTAAGCCACTCATGCATCACCACCATCACCATCAGCATCAACACGAAAATCTGTATT
TTCAGGGG
[780 nt withheld, positions 1199-1978]
TGAGTTCATGCAAACGAAAAAAAATGAAATTTGGGTGGGTATCTTTTTATTAGCATTTCTGCTGGCGGCG
CTGTTTGTTTGCCTGAAGGCGGCGAACGTGACGTCCATACGTACTGAACCGACCTACACGCTTTATGCGA
CGTTCGATAACATTGGCGGCCTGAAAGCGCGCTCTCCGGTCAGTATTGGTGGCGTTGTTGTGGGTCGGGT
GGCGGATATTACGCTGGACCCGAAAACCTATCTGCCGCGCGTAACGCTGGAAATTGAACAACGTTATAAC
CACATTCCAGATACCAGTTCGCTGAGCATTCGTACTTCCGGCCTGCTGGGGGAACAATATCTGGCATTAA
ACGTCGGTTTTGAAGACCCGGAACTGGGGACTGCTATCCTGAAGGATGGCGATACAATTCAGGACACTAA
GTCTGCGATGGTGCTGGAAGATCTCATTGGTCAGTTCCTTTACGGTAGTAAAGGCGATGACAATAAGAAT
AGTGGCGATGCGCCAGCTGCTGCGCCAGGTAATAATGAAACCACTGAACCTGTGGGTACAACGAAATAAT
TTCAGGAGAACCGACGC
[633 nt withheld, positions 2556-3188]
TAATGAGCGAGTCACTGAGCTGGATGCAGACGGGTGACACGCTGGCGTTATCCGGAGAGCTGGATCAGGA
CGTTTTGCTACCGCTTTGGGAAATGCGTGAGGAAGCGGTGAAGGGGATTACCTGCATCGATCTTAGCCGT
GTCTCCCGCGTGGATACGGGGGGACTGGCACTGCTGCTCCATCTTATCGATCTGGCGAAAAAGCAGGGCA
ACAATGTGACGCTTCAGGGGGTAAACGACAAAGTGTATACCCTGGCGAAATTGTATAATTTGCCTGCTGA
TGTTCTGCCTCGTTAAGGTACCAAATTCCAGAAAAGAGACGCTGAAAAGCGTCTTTTTTCGTTTTGGTCC
TGGTCTGAGGAATGGTTGTAAGCTTGGCTGTTTTGGCGGATGAGAGAAGATTTTCAGCCTGATACAGATT
AAATCAGAACGCAGAAGCGGTCTGATAAAACAGAATTTGCCTGGCGGCAGTAGCGCGGTGGTCCCACCTG
ACCCCATGCCGAACTCAGAAGTGAAACGCCGTAGCGCCGATGGTAGTGTGGGGTCTCCCCATGCGAGAGT
AGGGAACTGCCAGGCATCAAATAAAACGAAAGGCTCAGTCGAAAGACTGGGCCTTTCGTTTTATCTGTTG
TTTGTCGGTGAACGCTCTCCTGAGTAGGACAAATCCGCCGGGAGCGGATTTGAACGTTGCGAAGCAACGG
CCCGGAGGGTGGCGGGCAGGACGCCCGCCATAAACTGCCAGGCATCAAATTAAGCAGAAGGCCATCCTGA
CGGATGGCCTTTTTGCGTTTCTACAAACTCTTTTGTTTATTTTTCTAAATACATTCAAATATGTATCCGC
TCATGAGACAATAACCCTGATAAATGCTTCAATAATATTGAAAAAGGAAGAGTATGAGTATTCAACATTT
CCGTGTCGCCCTTATTCCCTTTTTTGCGGCATTTTGCCTTCCTGTTTTTGCTCACCCAGAAACGCTGGTG
AAAGTAAAAGATGCTGAAGATCAGTTGGGTGCACGAGTGGGTTACATCGAACTGGATCTCAACAGCGGTA
AGATCCTTGAGAGTTTTCGCCCCGAAGAACGTTTTCCAATGATGAGCACTTTTAAAGTTCTGCTATGTGG
CGCGGTATTATCCCGTGTTGACGCCGGGCAAGAGCAACTCGGTCGCCGCATACACTATTCTCAGAATGAC
TTGGTTGAGTACTCACCAGTCACAGAAAAGCATCTTACGGATGGCATGACAGTAAGAGAATTATGCAGTG
CTGCCATAACCATGAGTGATAACACTGCGGCCAACTTACTTCTGACAACGATCGGAGGACCGAAGGAGCT
AACCGCTTTTTTGCACAACATGGGGGATCATGTAACTCGCCTTGATCGTTGGGAACCGGAGCTGAATGAA
GCCATACCAAACGACGAGCGTGACACCACGATGCCTGCAGCAATGGCAACAACGTTGCGCAAACTATTAA
CTGGCGAACTACTTACTCTAGCTTCCCGGCAACAATTAATAGACTGGATGGAGGCGGATAAAGTTGCAGG
ACCACTTCTGCGCTCGGCCCTTCCGGCTGGCTGGTTTATTGCTGATAAATCTGGAGCCGGTGAGCGTGGG
TCTCGCGGTATCATTGCAGCACTGGGGCCAGATGGTAAGCCCTCCCGTATCGTAGTTATCTACACGACGG
GGAGTCAGGCAACTATGGATGAACGAAATAGACAGATCGCTGAGATAGGTGCCTCACTGATTAAGCATTG
GTAACTGTCAGACCAAGTTTACTCATATATACTTTAGATTGATT
[125 nt withheld, positions 4983-5107]
C
[141 nt withheld, positions 5109-5249]
CCTTTGACGTTGGAGTCCACGTTCTTT
[37 nt withheld, positions 5277-5313]
ACCCTATCTCGGGCTATTCTTTTGATTTATAAGGGATTTTGCCGATTTCGGCCTATTGGTTAAAAAATGA
GCTGATTTAACAAAAATTTAACGCGAATTTTAACAAAATATTAACGTTTACAATTTAAAAGGATCTAGGT
GAAGATCCTTTTTGATAATCTCATGACCAAAATCCCTTAACGTGAGTTTTCGTTCCACTGAGCGTCAGAC
CCCGTAGAAAAGATCAAAGGATCTTCTTGAGATCCTTTTTTTCTGCGCGTAATCTGCTGCTTGCAAACAA
AAAAACCACCGCTACCAGCGGTGGTTTGTTTGCCGGATCAAGAGCTACCAACTCTTTTTCCGAAGGTAAC
TGGCTCAGCAGAGCGCAGATACCAAATACTGTCCTTCTAGTGTAGCCGTAGTTAGGCCACCACTTCAAGA
ACTCTGTAGCACCGCCTACATACCTCGCTCTGCTAATCCTGTTACCAGTGGCTGCTGCCAGTGGCGATAA
GTCGTGTCTTACCGGGTTGGACTCAAGACGATAGTTACCGGATAAGGCGCAGCGGTCGGGCTGAACGGGG
GGTTCGTGCACACAGCCCAGCTTGGAGCGAACGACCTACACCGAACTGAGATACCTACAGCGTGAGCTAT
GAGAAAGCGCCACGCTTCCCGAAGGGAGAAAGGCGGACAGGTATCCGGTAAGCGGCAGGGTCGGAACAGG
AGAGCGCACGAGGGAGCTTCCAGGGGGAAACGCCTGGTATCTTTATAGTCCTGTCGGGTTTCGCCACCTC
TGACTTGAGCGTCGATTTTTGTGATGCTCGTCAGGGGGGCGGAGCCTATGGAAAAACGCCAGCAACGCGG
CCTTTTTACGGTTCCTGGCCTTTTGCTGGCCTTTTGCTCACATGTTCTTTCCTGCGTTATCCCCTGATTC
TGTGGATAACCGTATTACCGCCTTTGAGTGAGCTGATACCGCTCGCCGCAGCCGAACGACCGAGCGCAGC
GAGTCAGTGAGCGAGGAAGCGGAAGAGCGCCTGATGCGGTATTTTCTCCTTACGCATCTGTGCGGTATTT
CACACCGCATAGGGTCATGGCTGCGCCCCGACACCCGCCAACACCCGCTGACGCGCCCTGACGGGCTTGT
CTGCTCCCGGCATCCGCTTACAGACAAGCTGTGACCGTCTCCGGGAGCTGCATGTGTCAGAGGTTTTCAC
CGTCATCACCGAAACGCGCGAGGCAGAAGGAGATGGCGCCCAACAGTCCCCCGGCCACGGGGCCTGCCAC
CATACCCACGCCGAAACAAGCGCTCATGAGCCCGAAGTGGCGAGCCCGATCTTCCCCATCGGTGATGTCG
GCGATATAGGCGCCAGCAACCGCACCTGTGGCGCCGGTGATGCCGGCCACGATGCGTCCGGCGTAGAGGA
TCTGCTCATGTTTGACAGCTTATCATCGATGCATAATGTGCCTGTCAAATGGACGAAGCAGGGATTCTGC
AAACCCTATGCTACTCCGTCAAGCCGTCAATTGTCTGATTCGTTACCAATTATGACAACTTGACGGCTAC
ATCATTCACTTTTTCTTCACAACCGGCACGGAACTCGCTCGGGCTGGCCCCGGTGCATTTTTTAAATACC
CGCGAGAAATAGAGTTGATCGTCAAAACCAACATTGCGACCGACGGTGGCGATAGGCATCCGGGTGGTGC
TCAAAAGCAGCTTCGCCTGGCTGATACGTTGGTCCTCGCGCCAGCTTAAGACGCTAATCCCTAACTGCTG
GCGGAAAAGATGTGACAGACGCGACGGCGACAAGCAAACATGCTGTGCGACGCTGGCGATATCAAAATTG
CTGTCTGCCAGGTGATCGCTGATGTACTGACAAGCCTCGCGTACCCGATTATCCATCGGTGGATGGAGCG
ACTCGTTAATCGCTTCCATGCGCCGCAGTAACAATTGCTCAAGCAGATTTATCGCCAGCAGCTCCGAATA
GCGCCCTTCCCCTTGCCCGGCGTTAATGATTTGCCCAAACAGGTCGCTGAAATGCGGCTGGTGCGCTTCA
TCCGGGCGAAAGAACCCCGTATTGGCAAATATTGACGGCCAGTTAAGCCATTCATGCCAGTAGGCGCGCG
GACGAAAGTAAACCCACTGGTGATACCATTCGCGAGCCTCCGGATGACGACCGTAGTGATGAATCTCTCC
TGGCGGGAACAGCAAAATATCACCCGGTCGGCAAACAAATTCTCGTCCCTGATTTTTCACCACCCCCTGA
CCGCGAATGGTGAGATTGAGAATATAACCTTTCATTCCCAGCGGTCGGTCGATAAAAAAATCGAGATAAC
CGTTGGCCTCAATCGGCGTTAAACCCGCCACCAGATGGGCATTAAACGAGTATCCCGGCAGCAGGGGATC
ATTTTGCGCTTCAGCCATACTTTTCATACTCCCGC
Features (pLannotate 1.2.2; 18 found; start..end, strand, type, name):
     10..294     +  promoter       araBAD promoter: araBAD; promoter of the L-arabinose operon of E. coli; the araC regulatory gene is transcribed in the opposite direction (Guzman et al., 1995)
    328..1134    +  CDS            mlaF: MLAF_ECOLI - Also known as yrbF. Experimental evidence at protein level: Swiss-Prot protein existence level 1. Part of the ABC transporter complex MlaFEDB, which is involved in a phospholipid transport pathway that maintains lipid asymmetry in the outer membrane by retrograde trafficking of phospholipids from the outer membrane to the inner membrane. Responsible for energy coupling to the transport system. From Escherichia coli (strain K12).
   1199..1978    +  CDS            mlaE (sequence withheld): MLAE_ECOLI - Also known as yrbE. Experimental evidence at protein level: Swiss-Prot protein existence level 1. Part of the ABC transporter complex MlaFEDB, which is involved in a phospholipid transport pathway that maintains lipid asymmetry in the outer membrane by retrograde trafficking of phospholipids from the outer membrane to the inner membrane. Probably responsible for the translocation of the substrate across the membrane. From Escherichia coli (strain K12).
   1986..2534    +  CDS            mlaD: MLAD_ECOLI - Also known as yrbD. Experimental evidence at protein level: Swiss-Prot protein existence level 1. Part of the ABC transporter complex MlaFEDB, which is involved in a phospholipid transport pathway that maintains lipid asymmetry in the outer membrane by retrograde trafficking of phospholipids from the outer membrane to the inner membrane (PubMed:19383799, PubMed:27529189). MlaD functions in substrate binding with strong affinity for phospholipids and modulates ATP hydrolytic activity of the complex (PubMed:27529189). From Escherichia coli (strain K12).
   2556..3188    +  CDS            mlaC (sequence withheld): MLAC_ECOLI - Also known as yrbC. Experimental evidence at protein level: Swiss-Prot protein existence level 1. Involved in a phospholipid transport pathway that maintains lipid asymmetry in the outer membrane by retrograde trafficking of phospholipids from the outer membrane to the inner membrane. May transfer phospholipid across the periplasmic space and deliver it to the MlaFEDB complex at the inner membrane. From Escherichia coli (strain K12).
   3191..3481    +  CDS            mlaB: MLAB_ECOLI - Also known as yrbB. Experimental evidence at protein level: Swiss-Prot protein existence level 1. Part of the ABC transporter complex MlaFEDB, which is involved in a phospholipid transport pathway that maintains lipid asymmetry in the outer membrane by retrograde trafficking of phospholipids from the outer membrane to the inner membrane (PubMed:19383799, PubMed:27529189). MlaB plays critical roles in both the assembly and activity of the complex. May act by modulating MlaF structure and stability (PubMed:27529189). From Escherichia coli (strain K12).
   3647..3762    +  ncRNA          5S rRNA: Accession: RF00001 - 5S ribosomal RNA
   3766..3852    +  terminator     rrnB T1 terminator: Escherichia coli rrnB; transcription terminator T1 from the E. coli rrnB gene
   3944..3971    +  terminator     rrnB T2 terminator: transcription terminator T2 from the E. coli rrnB gene
   3990..4081    +  promoter       AmpR promoter: bla
   4082..4942    +  CDS            AmpR: β-lactamase; bla; confers resistance to ampicillin, carbenicillin, and related antibiotics
   4984..5364    +  rep_origin     M13 ori (sequence partly withheld): M13 bacteriophage origin of replication; arrow indicates direction of (+) strand synthesis
   5550..6137    +  rep_origin     ori: high-copy-number ColE1/pMB1/pBR322/pUC origin of replication
   6323..6374    -  misc_feature   bom (fragment): basis of mobility region from pBR322
   6490..6529    -  CDS            rop (fragment): Rop protein, which maintains plasmids at low copy number; rop
   6530..6715    -  CDS            TcR (fragment): tetracycline efflux protein; tet; confers resistance to tetracycline
   6725..6743    +  promoter       tet promoter (fragment): E. coli promoter for tetracycline efflux protein gene
   6833..7711    -  CDS            araC: L-arabinose regulatory protein; araC
