[The description below was written by a language model from this plasmid's Addgene catalogue record and pLannotate feature annotations shown in this document.]
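Description:
pBEL2295 is a bacterial expression plasmid built on the pBAD-His backbone that carries the E. coli mlaFEDCB operon with a point mutation in MlaD, and it is intended as a complementation construct for testing the MlaD Ala17Phe variant. It replicates in E. coli from a high-copy ColE1/pMB1-type origin and is selected with ampicillin through the β-lactamase gene and its own promoter. An M13 phage origin is also present. Short fragments of bom, rop, the tetracycline resistance gene and the tet promoter are annotated as remnants of the pBR322-derived backbone and are not expected to be functional.

The insert, assembled by Gibson cloning, places mlaF, mlaE, mlaD, mlaC and mlaB in their operon order downstream of the araBAD promoter, with araC encoded divergently on the opposite strand so that transcription is controlled by L-arabinose. According to the catalogue entry, MlaE carries an N-terminal 6xHis tag and MlaD carries the A17F substitution; the feature table does not annotate either separately, though the gap between the mlaF and mlaE reading frames could accommodate the tag. Transcription is terminated by the rrnB T1 and T2 terminators, preceded by a 5S rRNA segment from the same rrnB region.

The Mla system maintains outer membrane lipid asymmetry by retrograde phospholipid trafficking. MlaFEDB forms the inner membrane ABC transporter, in which MlaD binds phospholipid, and periplasmic MlaC is thought to shuttle lipid to it. Supplying the whole operon from a plasmid allows the mutant MlaD to be tested for its ability to restore Mla function, presumably in a strain lacking the native gene or genes, although the record does not name the strain or the assay.
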