Addgene plasmid #164600: pBEL2295
Purpose: Complementation plasmid for MlaD (A17F)
Depositing lab: Gira Bhabha & Damian Ekiert. Depositing organization: NYU Grossman School of Medicine. Publication: Structure of bacterial phospholipid transporter MlaFEDB with substrate bound. Coudray N, Isom GL, MacRae MR, Saiduddin MN, Bhabha G, Ekiert DC. Elife. 2020 Nov 25;9. pii: 62518. doi: 10.7554/eLife.62518. PubMed 33236984.
Backbone
  Vector backbone: pBAD-His
  Vector type: Bacterial Expression
Growth in bacteria
  Bacterial resistance: Ampicillin, 100 μg/mL
  Growth temperature: 37°C
  Growth strain: DH5alpha
  Copy number: High Copy
Gene/Insert
  Gene/Insert name: MlaFEDCB
  Species: E. coli
  Mutation: MlaF-(6xHis-MlaE)-MlaD(Ala17Phe)-MlaC-MlaB
  Cloning method: Gibson Cloning
Terms and licenses: Academic/Nonprofit Terms; Industry Terms: Not Available to Industry
How to cite: pBEL2295 was a gift from Gira Bhabha & Damian Ekiert (Addgene plasmid # 164600 ; http://n2t.net/addgene:164600 ; RRID:Addgene_164600)
